Addgene plasmid #104741: pUG-312
Purpose: Level 2 construct
Depositing lab: Marco Trujillo. Depositing organization: Leibniz Institute of Plant Biochemistry (IPB). Publication: UbiGate: a synthetic biology toolbox to analyse ubiquitination. Kowarschik K, Hoehenwarter W, Marillonnet S, Trujillo M. New Phytol. 2018 Mar;217(4):1749-1763. doi: 10.1111/nph.14900. Epub 2017 Nov 30. PubMed 29194629.
Backbone
  Vector backbone: pET-28GG
  Backbone size w/o insert (bp): 5190
  Vector type: Bacterial Expression
Growth in bacteria
  Bacterial resistance: Kanamycin, 50 μg/mL
  Growth temperature: 37°C
  Growth strain: DH5alpha
  Copy number: Low Copy
Gene/Insert
  Gene/Insert name: HIS-Ubq_UBA1_HA-UBC21_EL3 (alt name: AT4G05320,AT2G30110,AT5G25760)
  Species: A. thaliana (mustard weed)
  Insert size (bp): 4366
  Promoter: T7
  Tag / fusion protein: HIS-Ubq, HA-E2 (N terminal on insert)
  Cloning method: Restriction Enzyme; 5′ cloning site BpiI (destroyed during cloning); 3′ cloning site BpiI (destroyed during cloning)
  Sequencing primers: 5′ T7; 3′ T7 Terminal
Terms and licenses: Academic/Nonprofit Terms; Industry Terms: Not Available to Industry
How to cite: pUG-312 was a gift from Marco Trujillo (Addgene plasmid # 104741 ; http://n2t.net/addgene:104741 ; RRID:Addgene_104741)
