[The description below was written by a language model from this plasmid's Addgene catalogue record, the feature table of its GenBank file and pLannotate feature annotations shown in this document.]
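Description:
pUG-312 is a Level 2 assembly from the UbiGate toolbox, a modular cloning system built to reconstitute and analyse ubiquitination in bacteria. It is a bacterial expression plasmid based on pET-28GG, a pET-28-type backbone. The BpiI sites used to insert the multigene cassette were destroyed during cloning, consistent with a Golden Gate-style Type IIS assembly. The plasmid is about 9.55 kb. It carries a kanamycin resistance gene (aph(3')-Ia), a ColE1/pBR322-type origin with the bom region and the rop gene, which keeps copy number low as the catalogue entry states, and an f1 origin. A lacI gene with its own promoter supplies the repressor.

The roughly 4.4 kb payload sits between a single T7 promoter with an adjacent lac operator and a T7 terminator. Expression therefore depends on T7 RNA polymerase and is inducible with IPTG. The feature table shows a polycistronic arrangement of three Arabidopsis thaliana coding sequences, each preceded by its own T7 gene 10-type ribosome binding site. The first is ubiquitin with an N-terminal His tag. The second is the E1 ubiquitin-activating enzyme UBA1, which is untagged. The third is the E2 conjugating enzyme UBC21 (also known as PEX4), fused at its N terminus to two tandem 3xHA blocks. The "EL3" element in the insert name is not explained in the record.

Co-expressing tagged ubiquitin, E1 and E2 from one transcript supplies the upstream part of the ubiquitination cascade in E. coli, which lacks its own ubiquitin system. No E3 ligase or substrate is annotated here. The tags would allow affinity capture of ubiquitin conjugates and immunodetection of the E2. The two sequence records differ by a few bases in length and in their numbering origin, but they describe the same architecture.
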