LOCUS       Exported 9552 bp ds-DNA circular SYN 13-MAY-2021
DEFINITION  Level 2 construct.
ACCESSION   .
VERSION     .
KEYWORDS    pUG-312
SOURCE      synthetic DNA construct
  ORGANISM  synthetic DNA construct
REFERENCE   1 (bases 1 to 9552)
  AUTHORS   Kowarschik K, Hoehenwarter W, Marillonnet S, Trujillo M
  TITLE     UbiGate: a synthetic biology toolbox to analyse ubiquitination.
  JOURNAL   New Phytol. 2018 Mar;217(4):1749-1763. doi: 10.1111/nph.14900. Epub
            2017 Nov 30.
  PUBMED    29194629
REFERENCE   2 (bases 1 to 9552)
  AUTHORS   .
  TITLE     Direct Submission
  JOURNAL   Exported May 13, 2021 from SnapGene Server 1.1.58
            http://www.snapgene.com
FEATURES             Location/Qualifiers
     source          1..9552
                     /organism="synthetic DNA construct"
                     /mol_type="other DNA"
     primer_bind     932..951
                     /label=LacI-R
                     /note="LacI, reverse primer"
     promoter        complement(971..1048)
                     /gene="lacI"
                     /label=lacI promoter
     primer_bind     1254..1273
                     /label=pBRrevBam
                     /note="pBR322 vectors, tet region, downstream of BamHI,
                     reverse primer"
     primer_bind     1357..1376
                     /label=T7
                     /note="T7 promoter, forward primer"
     promoter        1357..1375
                     /label=T7 promoter
                     /note="promoter for bacteriophage T7 RNA polymerase"
     protein_bind    1376..1400
                     /label=lac operator
                     /bound_moiety="lac repressor encoded by lacI"
                     /note="The lac repressor binds to the lac operator to
                     inhibit transcription in E. coli. This inhibition can be
                     relieved by adding lactose or
                     isopropyl-beta-D-thiogalactopyranoside (IPTG)."
     CDS             1454..1471
                     /codon_start=1
                     /product="6xHis affinity tag"
                     /label=6xHis
                     /translation="HHHHHH"
     CDS             5019..5105
                     /codon_start=1
                     /product="three tandem HA epitope tags"
                     /label=3xHA
                     /translation="YPYDVPDYAGYPYDVPDYAGLYPYDVPDY"
     CDS             5082..5108
                     /codon_start=1
                     /product="HA (human influenza hemagglutinin) epitope tag"
                     /label=HA
                     /translation="YPYDVPDYA"
     CDS             5121..5207
                     /codon_start=1
                     /product="three tandem HA epitope tags"
                     /label=3xHA
                     /translation="YPYDVPDYAGYPYDVPDYAGLYPYDVPDY"
     CDS             5184..5210
                     /codon_start=1
                     /product="HA (human influenza hemagglutinin) epitope tag"
                     /label=HA
                     /translation="YPYDVPDYA"
     primer_bind     complement(5843..5861)
                     /label=T7 Term
                     /note="T7 terminator, reverse primer"
     terminator      5857..5904
                     /label=T7 terminator
                     /note="transcription terminator for bacteriophage T7 RNA
                     polymerase"
     rep_origin      5941..6396
                     /direction=RIGHT
                     /label=f1 ori
                     /note="f1 bacteriophage origin of replication; arrow
                     indicates direction of (+) strand synthesis"
     primer_bind     complement(6028..6047)
                     /label=F1ori-R
                     /note="F1 origin, reverse primer"
     primer_bind     6238..6259
                     /label=F1ori-F
                     /note="F1 origin, forward primer"
     CDS             complement(6488..7303)
                     /codon_start=1
                     /gene="aph(3')-Ia"
                     /product="aminoglycoside phosphotransferase"
                     /label=KanR
                     /note="confers resistance to kanamycin in bacteria or G418
                     (Geneticin(R)) in eukaryotes"
                     /translation="MSHIQRETSCSRPRLNSNMDADLYGYKWARDNVGQSGATIYRLYG
                     KPDAPELFLKHGKGSVANDVTDEMVRLNWLTEFMPLPTIKHFIRTPDDAWLLTTAIPGK
                     TAFQVLEEYPDSGENIVDALAVFLRRLHSIPVCNCPFNSDRVFRLAQAQSRMNNGLVDA
                     SDFDDERNGWPVEQVWKEMHKLLPFSPDSVVTHGDFSLDNLIFDEGKLIGCIDVGRVGI
                     ADRYQDLAILWNCLGEFSPSLQKRLFQKYGIDNPDMNKLQFHLMLDEFF"
     primer_bind     7211..7230
                     /label=Kan-R
                     /note="Kanamycin resistance gene, reverse primer"
     primer_bind     7295..7314
                     /label=pENTR-R
                     /note="pENTR vectors, reverse primer"
     rep_origin      7425..8013
                     /direction=RIGHT
                     /label=ori
                     /note="high-copy-number ColE1/pMB1/pBR322/pUC origin of
                     replication"
     primer_bind     7914..7933
                     /label=pBR322ori-F
                     /note="pBR322 origin, forward primer"
     primer_bind     8167..8184
                     /label=L4440
                     /note="L4440 vector, forward primer"
     misc_feature    8199..8338
                     /label=bom
                     /note="basis of mobility region from pBR322"
     primer_bind     complement(8264..8283)
                     /label=pRS-marker
                     /note="pRS vectors, use to sequence yeast selectable
                     marker"
     primer_bind     8424..8446
                     /label=pGEX 3'
                     /note="pGEX vectors, reverse primer"
     CDS             complement(8440..8631)
                     /codon_start=1
                     /gene="rop"
                     /product="Rop protein, which maintains plasmids at low copy
                     number"
                     /label=rop
                     /translation="MTKQEKTALNMARFIRSQTLTLLEKLNELDADEQADICESLHDHA
                     DELYRSCLARFGDDGENL"
     CDS             complement(9440..970)
                     /codon_start=1
                     /gene="lacI"
                     /product="lac repressor"
                     /label=lacI
                     /note="The lac repressor binds to the lac operator to
                     inhibit transcription in E. coli. This inhibition can be
                     relieved by adding lactose or
                     isopropyl-beta-D-thiogalactopyranoside (IPTG)."
                     /translation="MKPVTLYDVAEYAGVSYQTVSRVVNQASHVSAKTREKVEAAMAEL
                     NYIPNRVAQQLAGKQSLLIGVATSSLALHAPSQIVAAIKSRADQLGASVVVSMVERSGV
                     EACKAAVHNLLAQRVSGLIINYPLDDQDAIAVEAACTNVPALFLDVSDQTPINSIIFSH
                     EDGTRLGVEHLVALGHQQIALLAGPLSSVSARLRLAGWHKYLTRNQIQPIAEREGDWSA
                     MSGFQQTMQMLNEGIVPTAMLVANDQMALGAMRAITESGLRVGADISVVGYDDTEDSSC
                     YIPPLTTIKQDFRLLGQTSVDRLLQLSQGQAVKGNQLLPVSLVKRKTTLAPNTQTASPR
                     ALADSLMQLARQVSRLESGQ"
ORIGIN
        1 ccagtgacac gggcaacagc tgattgccct tcaccgcctg gccctgagag agttgcagca
       61 agcggtccac gctggtttgc cccagcaggc gaaaatcctg tttgatggtg gttaacggcg
      121 ggatataaca tgagctgtcc tcggtatcgt cgtatcccac taccgagata tccgcaccaa
      181 cgcgcagccc ggactcggta atggcgcgca ttgcgcccag cgccatctga tcgttggcaa
      241 ccagcatcgc agtgggaacg atgccctcat tcagcatttg catggtttgt tgaaaaccgg
      301 acatggcact ccagtcgcct tcccgttccg ctatcggctg aatttgattg cgagtgagat
      361 atttatgcca gccagccaga cgcagacgcg ccgagacaga acttaatggg cccgctaaca
      421 gcgcgatttg ctggtgaccc aatgcgacca gatgctccac gcccagtcgc gtaccgtcct
      481 catgggagaa aataatactg ttgatgggtg tctggtcaga gacatcaaga aataacgccg
      541 gaacattagt gcaggcagct tccacagcaa tggcatcctg gtcatccagc ggatagttaa
      601 tgatcagccc actgacgcgt tgcgcgagaa gattgtgcac cgccgcttta caggcttcga
      661 cgccgcttcg ttctaccatc gacaccacca cgctggcacc cagttgatcg gcgcgagatt
      721 taatcgccgc gacaatttgc gacggcgcgt gcagggccag actggaggtg gcaacgccaa
      781 tcagcaacga ctgtttgccc gccagttgtt gtgccacgcg gttgggaatg taattcagct
      841 ccgccatcgc cgcttccact ttttcccgcg ttttcgcaga aacgtggctg gcctggttca
      901 ccacgcggga aacggtctga taagagacac cggcatactc tgcgacatcg tataacgtta
      961 ctggtttcac attcaccacc ctgaattgac tctcttccgg gcgctatcat gccataccgc
     1021 gaaaggtttt gcgccattcg atggtgtccg ggatctcgac gctctccctt atgcgactcc
     1081 tgcattagga agcagcccag tagtaggttg aggccgttga gcaccgccgc cgcaaggaat
     1141 ggtgcatgca aggagatggc gcccaacagt cccccggcca cggggcctgc caccataccc
     1201 acgccgaaac aagcgctcat gagcccgaag tggcgagccc gatcttcccc atcggtgatg
     1261 tcggcgatat aggcgccagc aaccgcacct gtggcgccgg tgatgccggc cacgatgcgt
     1321 ccggcgtaga ggatcgagat ctcgatcccg cgaaattaat acgactcact ataggggaat
     1381 tgtgagcgga taacaattcc cctctagaaa taattttgcc ttaactttaa gaaggagata
     1441 taccatgggc agccaccacc accaccacca cagcggaatg cagatctttg ttaagactct
     1501 caccggaaag acaatcaccc tagaggtgga aagctccgac accatcgaca acgttaaggc
     1561 caagatccag gataaggagg gcattcctcc ggatcagcag aggcttattt tcgccggcaa
     1621 gcagctagag gatggccgta cgttggctga ttacaatatc cagaaggaat ccaccctcca
     1681 cttggtcctc aggctccgtg gtggttaagc ttgcaattaa ctttaagaag gagatataca
     1741 atgcttcaca agcgagctag tgaagctaac gataagaacg ataataccat catcggttcc
     1801 gatttagcat catctaagaa acgccgtatc gatttcactg aatcttcgtc tgataagtca
     1861 tcttcgattt tagcttctgg tagtagcagg ggttttcacg gcgatagcgt cgttcagcaa
     1921 atcgacatgg cttttggtaa ttcgaaccgt caggagattg atgaagatct gcacagtcgc
     1981 cagctcgccg tctatggtcg tgagactatg aggcgtctct ttgcttccaa tgttctcatc
     2041 tcggggatgc acggtcttgg tgccgagatt gccaagaatc ttatacttgc tggtgtgaag
     2101 tctgtgacct tgcatgatga aagagttgta gagctatggg acttatcaag caactttgtt
     2161 ttctcggagg atgatgttgg caagaataga gcagatgctt ctgttcagaa gttacaggat
     2221 cttaacaatg ctgtggttgt ctctagcttg accaaaagct taaacaaaga ggatctttct
     2281 ggcttccagg ttgttgtatt ctctgacata agcatggaaa gagcaatcga atttgatgac
     2341 tattgtcaca gccatcagcc tcctatcgct tttgtcaagg ctgatgtcag gggtcttttc
     2401 ggctctgtct tttgtgattt tgggcctgaa tttgcggttc ttgatgttga tggagaggaa
     2461 ccccatacag gcatcattgc gtctatctct aatgagaacc aggcatttat ttcctgtgtc
     2521 gacgatgaga ggcttgagtt tgaagatggt gacctagttg ttttctcaga agttgagggt
     2581 atgacagaat tgaatgatgg gaaaccaagg aagataaaaa gtacacggcc atattcattc
     2641 acccttgatg aggacactac taactatgga acatatgtga agggtggtat tgtcactcaa
     2701 gtgaaacagc caaagttact gaatttcaag ccattgaggg aagcgcttaa ggatccaggg
     2761 gattttctat ttagtgattt ctctaagttt gatcggcctc cactccttca cttagcattc
     2821 caggcacttg atcattttaa agctgaagct ggcagatttc ctgttgctgg ctcagaagag
     2881 gacgctcaga agcttatatc gattgccaca gccatcaata ccgggcaggg tgatttaaag
     2941 gtggagaatg ttgatcagaa gcttctaaga cacttttcct ttggagccaa ggctgtcctg
     3001 aatcctatgg ctgcaatgtt tggcggtatt gttggacagg aggttgttaa agcttgctct
     3061 ggaaaatttc atcctctctt ccagtttttc tactttgatt cagtggagtc actcccctct
     3121 gaacctgtgg actcgagtga ctttgcacca agaaacagcc ggtatgatgc ccaaatatct
     3181 gtatttgggg ccaagttcca gaagaaactt gaagatgcta aagttttcac agtagggtct
     3241 ggtgctcttg gctgtgagtt cttgaaaaat ttggctctga tgggggtttc ttgtggaagc
     3301 caagggaagc tgacagtgac agatgatgat atcattgaga agagtaacct cagtcgtcaa
     3361 tttctgttcc gtgactggaa cattggacag gctaaatcca cagttgctgc ttcggctgct
     3421 gctgttataa atcctcgctt caacattgag gccctgcaaa accgtgttgg cgcggagact
     3481 gagaatgtat ttgacgatgc cttctgggag aacttaactg ttgtcgtcaa tgcactggat
     3541 aatgttaatg cgaggctcta tgttgattcg aggtgcttgt atttccagaa gcctctcctt
     3601 gagtctggaa ctcttggtac aaagtgcaac acacagtcgg ttatcccaca tctaactgaa
     3661 aattacggtg cctcaaggga cccaccagag aaacaggccc ccatgtgtac agtgcattcc
     3721 ttcccgcata acattgatca ctgtttaact tgggctcgct ctgagtttga gggtctgctg
     3781 gagaaaactc ccgctgaagt gaatgcatat ctttctagcc cagttgagta cactaactca
     3841 atgatgagtg ctggtgatgc tcaggcgagg gacacattgg agaggattgt tgagtgcctt
     3901 gaaaaggaga agtgtgaaac cttccaagac tgcttaacct gggcacgact gaggtttgag
     3961 gattactttg tgaaccgtgt caagcaattg atatacacat ttcctgaaga tgctgcgact
     4021 agtaccggag ctccattctg gtctgctcca aaaagattcc ctcgtccact ccagtactcg
     4081 tcgtccgacc caagtctcct taactttatc acagcgactg ctattttacg agcagagaca
     4141 tttgggatcc cgatacctga gtggactaag aacccaaagg aagcagcaga agctgttgac
     4201 agagtgatag tcccagactt tgagccaagg caagatgcaa agattgtgac tgatgagaaa
     4261 gctaccactt taaccactgc ttcggtggac gacgctgcag tcatcgacga tctcattgct
     4321 aagatcgacc agtgtaggca taacttgtcg ccagacttca ggatgaaacc tattcagttc
     4381 gaaaaggatg atgatacaaa ctatcacatg gatgtgatag caggactagc caacatgagg
     4441 gcgagaaatt acagcatccc tgaagtggac aagctgaaag caaagttcat agcagggaga
     4501 atcatcccag ccattgcgac ttcaacagcc atggctactg ggctggtctg cctcgagctg
     4561 tacaaggtcc ttgatggagg acataaagtg gaagcttaca gaaacacatt tgccaacctg
     4621 gcacttccac tattctccat ggctgaacca cttccaccaa aggtggtgaa gcaccgtgac
     4681 atggcttgga cagtttggga cagatgggtt ctcaagggaa acccaactct tcgtgaggtg
     4741 ttgcagtggc tggaggacaa agggcttagc gcatacagca tctcttgtgg aagctgtcta
     4801 ctgttcaaca gtatgttcac aaggcacaag gagaggatgg acaagaaggt tgtggatctc
     4861 gctcgggatg ttgcgaaagt cgagttaccg ccttatcgca accatcttga tgtagtggtg
     4921 gcttgtgagg atgaagatga caatgacgtc gatattcctc tcgtctctat ctacttcagg
     4981 tgagcttact attaacttta agaaggagat ataccatgta cccatacgat gttcctgact
     5041 atgcgggcta tccctatgac gtcccggact atgcaggatt gtatccatat gacgttccag
     5101 attacgccac tagagctgct tacccatacg atgttcctga ctatgcgggc tatccctatg
     5161 acgtcccgga ctatgcagga ttgtatccat atgacgttcc agattacgca atgcaggcat
     5221 caagagcgcg actgtttaaa gaatacaaag aggtacagcg agagaaagta gcagatcctg
     5281 atattcaatt gatctgtgac gataccaaca tattcaaatg gaccgctctt atcaaaggac
     5341 cttcggagac tccttacgaa ggcggtgttt ttcagcttgc tttttctgtt cctgaacctt
     5401 atcctttgca acctcctcaa gttcgattct tgaccaagat attccatcct aatgttcatt
     5461 tcaagacagg agaaatatgt ctcgacattt tgaagaatgc ttggagtcct gcttggacgc
     5521 ttcagtctgt gtgtagagct atcatagcat tgatggctca tcctgagccg gacagtcctc
     5581 ttaactgcga ctcagggaat cttctaagat ctggtgatgt gagagggttc aattcaatgg
     5641 cacaaatgta tacacgcctc gccgctatgc ctaagaaagg atgagctttt acgcttttaa
     5701 gccagccccg acacccgcca acacccgctg acgcgccctg acgggcttgt ctgctcccgg
     5761 catccgctta cagacaagct gtgaccggga tgagatccgg ctgctaacaa agcccgaaag
     5821 gaagctgagt tggctgctgc caccgctgag caataactag cataacccct tggggcctct
     5881 aaacgggtct tgaggggttt tttgctgaaa ggaggaacta tatccggatt ggcgaatggg
     5941 nnnnnnnnnn nnnnnnnnnn nnnnnnnnnn nnnnnnnnnn nnnnnnnnnn nnnnnnnnnn
     6001 nnnnnnnnnn nnnnnnnnnn nnnnnnnnnn nnnnnnnnnn nnnnnnnnnn nnnnnnnnnn
     6061 nnnncnnnnn nnnnnnnnnn nnnnnnnnnn nnnnnnnnnn nnnnnnnnnn nnnnnnnnnn
     6121 nnnnnnnnnn nnnnnnnnnn nnnnnnnnnn nnnnnnannn nnnnnnnnnn nnnnnnnnnn
     6181 nnnnnnnnnn nnnnnnnnnn nnnnnncctt tgacgttgga gtccacgttc tttnnnnnnn
     6241 nnnnnnnnnn nnnnnnnnnn nnnnnnnnnn accctatctc ggtctattct tttgatttat
     6301 aagggatttt gccgatttcg gcctattggt taaaaaatga gctgatttaa caaaaattta
     6361 acgcgaattt taacaaaata ttaacgctta caatttaggt ggcacttttc ggggaaatgt
     6421 gcgcggaacc cctatttgtt tatttttcta aatacattca aatatgtatc cgctcatgaa
     6481 ttaattctta gaaaaactca tcgagcatca aatgaaactg caatttattc atatcaggat
     6541 tatcaatacc atatttttga aaaagccgtt tctgtaatga aggagaaaac tcaccgaggc
     6601 agttccatag gatggcaaga tcctggtatc ggtctgcgat tccgactcgt ccaacatcaa
     6661 tacaacctat taatttcccc tcgtcaaaaa taaggttatc aagtgagaaa tcaccatgag
     6721 tgacgactga atccggtgag aatggcaaaa gtttatgcat ttctttccag acttgttcaa
     6781 caggccagcc attacgctcg tcatcaaaat cactcgcatc aaccaaaccg ttattcattc
     6841 gtgattgcgc ctgagcgagt cgaaatacgc gatcgctgtt aaaaggacaa ttacaaacag
     6901 gaatcgaatg caaccggcgc aggaacactg ccagcgcatc aacaatattt tcacctgaat
     6961 caggatattc ttctaatacc tggaatgctg ttttcccggg gatcgcagtg gtgagtaacc
     7021 atgcatcatc aggagtacgg ataaaatgct tgatggtcgg aagaggcata aattccgtca
     7081 gccagtttag tctgaccatc tcatctgtaa catcattggc aacgctacct ttgccatgtt
     7141 tcagaaacaa ctctggcgca tcgggcttcc catacaatcg atagattgtc gcacctgatt
     7201 gcccgacatt atcgcgagcc catttatacc catataaatc agcatccatg ttggaattta
     7261 atcgcggcct agagcaagac gtttcccgtt gaatatggct cataacaccc cttgtattac
     7321 tgtttatgta agcagacagt tttattgttc atgaccaaaa tcccttaacg tgagttttcg
     7381 ttccactgag cgtcagaccc cgtagaaaag atcaaaggat cttcttgaga tccttttttt
     7441 ctgcgcgtaa tctgctgctt gcaaacaaaa aaaccaccgc taccagcggt ggtttgtttg
     7501 ccggatcaag agctaccaac tctttttccg aaggtaactg gcttcagcag agcgcagata
     7561 ccaaatactg tccttctagt gtagccgtag ttaggccacc acttcaagaa ctctgtagca
     7621 ccgcctacat acctcgctct gctaatcctg ttaccagtgg ctgctgccag tggcgataag
     7681 tcgtgtctta ccgggttgga ctcaagacga tagttaccgg ataaggcgca gcggtcgggc
     7741 tgaacggggg gttcgtgcac acagcccagc ttggagcgaa cgacctacac cgaactgaga
     7801 tacctacagc gtgagctatg agaaagcgcc acgcttcccg aagggagaaa ggcggacagg
     7861 tatccggtaa gcggcagggt cggaacagga gagcgcacga gggagcttcc agggggaaac
     7921 gcctggtatc tttatagtcc tgtcgggttt cgccacctct gacttgagcg tcgatttttg
     7981 tgatgctcgt caggggggcg gagcctatgg aaaaacgcca gcaacgcggc ctttttacgg
     8041 ttcctggcct tttgctggcc ttttgctcac atgttctttc ctgcgttatc ccctgattct
     8101 gtggataacc gtattaccgc ctttgagtga gctgataccg ctcgccgcag ccgaacgacc
     8161 gagcgcagcg agtcagtgag cgaggaagcg gaagagcgcc tgatgcggta ttttctcctt
     8221 acgcatctgt gcggtatttc acaccgcaat ggtgcactct cagtacaatc tgctctgatg
     8281 ccgcatagtt aagccagtat acactccgct atcgctacgt gactgggtca tggctgcgcc
     8341 ccgacacccg ccaacacccg ctgacgcgcc ctgacgggct tgtctgctcc cggcatccgc
     8401 ttacagacaa gctgtgaccg actccgggag ctgcatgtgt cagaggtttt caccgtcatc
     8461 accgaaacgc gcgaggcagc tgcggtaaag ctcatcagcg tggtcgtgaa gcgattcaca
     8521 gatgtctgcc tgttcatccg cgtccagctc gttgagtttc tccagaagcg ttaatgtctg
     8581 gcttctgata aagcgggcca tgttaagggc ggttttttcc tgtttggtca ctgatgcctc
     8641 cgtgtaaggg ggatttctgt tcatgggggt aatgataccg atgaaacgag agaggatgct
     8701 cacgatacgg gttactgatg atgaacatgc ccggttactg gaacgttgtg agggtaaaca
     8761 actggcggta tggatgcggc gggaccagag aaaaatcact cagggtcaat gccagcgctt
     8821 cgttaataca gatgtaggtg ttccacaggg tagccagcag catcctgcga tgcagatccg
     8881 gaacataatg gtgcagggcg ctgacttccg cgtttccaga ctttacgaaa cacggaaacc
     8941 caagaccatt catgttgttg ctcaggtcgc agacgttttg cagcagcagt cgcttcacgt
     9001 tcgctcgcgt atcggtgatt cattctgcta accagtaagg caaccccgcc agcctagccg
     9061 ggtcctcaac gacaggagca cgatcatgcg cacccgtggg gccgccatgc cggcgataat
     9121 ggcctgcttc tcgccgaaac gtttggtggc gggaccagtg acgaaggctt gagcgagggc
     9181 gtgcaagatt ccgaataccg caagcgacag gccgatcatc gtcgcgctcc agcgaaagcg
     9241 gtcctcgccg aaaatgaccc agagcgctgc cggcacctgt cctacgagtt gcatgataaa
     9301 gaacacagtc ataagtgcgg cgacgatagt catgccccgc gcccaccgga aggagctgac
     9361 tgggttgaag gctctcaagg gcatcggtcg agatcccggt gcctaatgag tgagctaact
     9421 tacattaatt gcgttgcgct cactgcccgc tttccagtcg ggaaacctgt cgtgccagct
     9481 gcattaatga atcggccaac gcgcggggag aggcggtttg cgtattgggc gccagggtgg
     9541 tttttctttt ca
//
