Features (pLannotate 1.2.2; 25 found; start..end, strand, type, name):
     12..467     +  rep_origin     f1 ori (sequence partly withheld): f1 bacteriophage origin of replication; arrow indicates direction of (+) strand synthesis
    494..551     +  promoter       AmpR promoter (fragment): bla
    560..1375    -  CDS            KanR: aminoglycoside phosphotransferase; aph(3')-Ia; confers resistance to kanamycin in bacteria or G418 (Geneticin®) in eukaryotes
   1497..2085    +  rep_origin     ori: high-copy-number ColE1/pMB1/pBR322/pUC origin of replication
   2271..2413    -  misc_feature   bom: basis of mobility region from pBR322
   2515..2706    -  CDS            rop: Rop protein, which maintains plasmids at low copy number; rop
   2723..3103    +  CDS            YPB1_ECOLX: Protein predicted: Swiss-Prot protein existence level 4. From Escherichia coli.
   3175..3466    -  CDS            TcR (fragment): tetracycline efflux protein; tet; confers resistance to tetracycline
   3481..3502    -  protein_bind   CAP binding site: CAP binding activates transcription in the presence of cAMP. E. coli catabolite activator protein
   3515..4597    -  CDS            lacI: lac repressor; lacI; The lac repressor binds to the lac operator to inhibit transcription in E. coli. This inhibition can be relieved by adding lactose or isopropyl-β-D-thiogalactopyranoside (IPTG).
   4598..4675    -  promoter       lacI promoter: lacI
   4683..4962    -  CDS            TcR (fragment): tetracycline efflux protein; tet; confers resistance to tetracycline
   4984..5002    +  promoter       T7 promoter: promoter for bacteriophage T7 RNA polymerase
   5003..5027    +  protein_bind   lac operator: The lac repressor binds to the lac operator to inhibit transcription in E. coli. This inhibition can be relieved by adding lactose or isopropyl-β-D-thiogalactopyranoside (IPTG). lac repressor encoded by lacI
   5048..5065    +  RBS            RBS (fragment): efficient ribosome binding site from bacteriophage T7 gene 10 (Olins and Rangwala, 1989)
   5080..5098    +  CDS            9xHis (fragment): 9xHis affinity tag
   5105..5332    +  CDS            UBIQ_AVESA: Experimental evidence at protein level: Swiss-Prot protein existence level 1. Ubiquitin exists either covalently attached to another protein, or free (unanchored). When covalently bound, it is conjugated to target proteins via an isopeptide bond either as a monomer (monoubiquitin), a polymer linked via different Lys residues of the ubiquitin (polyubiquitin chains) or a linear polymer linked via the initiator Met of the ubiquitin (linear polyubiquitin chains). Polyubiquitin chains, when attached to a target protein, have different functions depending on the Lys residue of the ubiquitin that is
   5344..5361    +  RBS            RBS (fragment): efficient ribosome binding site from bacteriophage T7 gene 10 (Olins and Rangwala, 1989)
   5368..8607    +  CDS            UBA1: UBE11_ARATH - Also known as MOS5. Experimental evidence at protein level: Swiss-Prot protein existence level 1. Activates ubiquitin by first adenylating its C-terminal glycine residue with ATP, and thereafter linking this residue to the side chain of a cysteine residue in E1, yielding a ubiquitin-E1 thioester and free AMP. From Arabidopsis thaliana (Mouse-ear cress).
   8619..8636    +  RBS            RBS (fragment): efficient ribosome binding site from bacteriophage T7 gene 10 (Olins and Rangwala, 1989)
   8646..8734    +  CDS            3xHA (fragment): three tandem HA epitope tags
   8748..8836    +  CDS            3xHA (fragment): three tandem HA epitope tags
   8844..9308    +  CDS            PEX4: PEX4_ARATH - Also known as UBC21. Experimental evidence at protein level: Swiss-Prot protein existence level 1. Required for peroxisome biogenesis. Necessary for the developmental elimination of obsolete peroxisome matrix proteins. May be involved in the ubiquitination of PEX5, targeting it for recycling. Accepts the ubiquitin from the E1 complex and catalyzes its covalent attachment to other proteins. From Arabidopsis thaliana (Mouse-ear cress).
   9427..9476    +  CDS            SET1 (fragment): solubility-enhancement tag derived from T7 phage gene 10B
   9484..9531    +  terminator     T7 terminator: transcription terminator for bacteriophage T7 RNA polymerase
>Addgene plasmid #104741 | pUG-312 | depositor full sequence | sequence record 198569 | Full Sequence
TGGCGAATGGG
[124 nt withheld, positions 12-135]
C
[91 nt withheld, positions 137-227]
A
[49 nt withheld, positions 229-277]
CCTTTGACGTTGGAGTCCACGTTCTTT
[37 nt withheld, positions 305-341]
ACCCTATCTCGGTCTATTCTTTTGATTTATAAGGGATTTTGCCGATTTCGGCCTATTGGTTAAAAAATGA
GCTGATTTAACAAAAATTTAACGCGAATTTTAACAAAATATTAACGTTTACAATTTCAGGTGGCACTTTT
CGGGGAAATGTGCGCGGAACCCCTATTTGTTTATTTTTCTAAATACATTCAAATATGTATCCGCTCATGA
ATTAATTCTTAGAAAAACTCATCGAGCATCAAATGAAACTGCAATTTATTCATATCAGGATTATCAATAC
CATATTTTTGAAAAAGCCGTTTCTGTAATGAAGGAGAAAACTCACCGAGGCAGTTCCATAGGATGGCAAG
ATCCTGGTATCGGTCTGCGATTCCGACTCGTCCAACATCAATACAACCTATTAATTTCCCCTCGTCAAAA
ATAAGGTTATCAAGTGAGAAATCACCATGAGTGACGACTGAATCCGGTGAGAATGGCAAAAGTTTATGCA
TTTCTTTCCAGACTTGTTCAACAGGCCAGCCATTACGCTCGTCATCAAAATCACTCGCATCAACCAAACC
GTTATTCATTCGTGATTGCGCCTGAGCGAGTCGAAATACGCGATCGCTGTTAAAAGGACAATTACAAACA
GGAATCGAATGCAACCGGCGCAGGAACACTGCCAGCGCATCAACAATATTTTCACCTGAATCAGGATATT
CTTCTAATACCTGGAATGCTGTTTTCCCGGGGATCGCAGTGGTGAGTAACCATGCATCATCAGGAGTACG
GATAAAATGCTTGATGGTCGGAAGAGGCATAAATTCCGTCAGCCAGTTTAGTCTGACCATCTCATCTGTA
ACATCATTGGCAACGCTACCTTTGCCATGTTTCAGAAACAACTCTGGCGCATCGGGCTTCCCATACAATC
GATAGATTGTCGCACCTGATTGCCCGACATTATCGCGAGCCCATTTATACCCATATAAATCAGCATCCAT
GTTGGAATTTAATCGCGGCCTAGAGCAAGACGTTTCCCGTTGAATATGGCTCATAACACCCCTTGTATTA
CTGTTTATGTAAGCAGACAGTTTTATTGTTCATGACCAAAATCCCTTAACGTGAGTTTTCGTTCCACTGA
GCGTCAGACCCCGTAGAAAAGATCAAAGGATCTTCTTGAGATCCTTTTTTTCTGCGCGTAATCTGCTGCT
TGCAAACAAAAAAACCACCGCTACCAGCGGTGGTTTGTTTGCCGGATCAAGAGCTACCAACTCTTTTTCC
GAAGGTAACTGGCTTCAGCAGAGCGCAGATACCAAATACTGTCCTTCTAGTGTAGCCGTAGTTAGGCCAC
CACTTCAAGAACTCTGTAGCACCGCCTACATACCTCGCTCTGCTAATCCTGTTACCAGTGGCTGCTGCCA
GTGGCGATAAGTCGTGTCTTACCGGGTTGGACTCAAGACGATAGTTACCGGATAAGGCGCAGCGGTCGGG
CTGAACGGGGGGTTCGTGCACACAGCCCAGCTTGGAGCGAACGACCTACACCGAACTGAGATACCTACAG
CGTGAGCTATGAGAAAGCGCCACGCTTCCCGAAGGGAGAAAGGCGGACAGGTATCCGGTAAGCGGCAGGG
TCGGAACAGGAGAGCGCACGAGGGAGCTTCCAGGGGGAAACGCCTGGTATCTTTATAGTCCTGTCGGGTT
TCGCCACCTCTGACTTGAGCGTCGATTTTTGTGATGCTCGTCAGGGGGGCGGAGCCTATGGAAAAACGCC
AGCAACGCGGCCTTTTTACGGTTCCTGGCCTTTTGCTGGCCTTTTGCTCACATGTTCTTTCCTGCGTTAT
CCCCTGATTCTGTGGATAACCGTATTACCGCCTTTGAGTGAGCTGATACCGCTCGCCGCAGCCGAACGAC
CGAGCGCAGCGAGTCAGTGAGCGAGGAAGCGGAAGAGCGCCTGATGCGGTATTTTCTCCTTACGCATCTG
TGCGGTATTTCACACCGCATATATGGTGCACTCTCAGTACAATCTGCTCTGATGCCGCATAGTTAAGCCA
GTATACACTCCGCTATCGCTACGTGACTGGGTCATGGCTGCGCCCCGACACCCGCCAACACCCGCTGACG
CGCCCTGACGGGCTTGTCTGCTCCCGGCATCCGCTTACAGACAAGCTGTGACCGACTCCGGGAGCTGCAT
GTGTCAGAGGTTTTCACCGTCATCACCGAAACGCGCGAGGCAGCTGCGGTAAAGCTCATCAGCGTGGTCG
TGAAGCGATTCACAGATGTCTGCCTGTTCATCCGCGTCCAGCTCGTTGAGTTTCTCCAGAAGCGTTAATG
TCTGGCTTCTGATAAAGCGGGCCATGTTAAGGGCGGTTTTTTCCTGTTTGGTCACTGATGCCTCCGTGTA
AGGGGGATTTCTGTTCATGGGGGTAATGATACCGATGAAACGAGAGAGGATGCTCACGATACGGGTTACT
GATGATGAACATGCCCGGTTACTGGAACGTTGTGAGGGTAAACAACTGGCGGTATGGATGCGGCGGGACC
AGAGAAAAATCACTCAGGGTCAATGCCAGCGCTTCGTTAATACAGATGTAGGTGTTCCACAGGGTAGCCA
GCAGCATCCTGCGATGCAGATCCGGAACATAATGGTGCAGGGCGCTGACTTCCGCGTTTCCAGACTTTAC
GAAACACGGAAACCCAAGACCATTCATGTTGTTGCTCAGGTCGCAGACGTTTTGCAGCAGCAGTCGCTTC
ACGTTCGCTCGCGTATCGGTGATTCATTCTGCTAACCAGTAAGGCAACCCCGCCAGCCTAGCCGGGTCCT
CAACGACAGGAGCACGATCATGCGCACCCGTGGGGCCGCCATGCCGGCGATAATGGCCTGCTTCTCGCCG
AAACGTTTGGTGGCGGGACCAGTGACGAAGGCTTGAGCGAGGGCGTGCAAGATTCCGAATACCGCAAGCG
ACAGGCCGATCATCGTCGCGCTCCAGCGAAAGCGGTCCTCGCCGAAAATGACCCAGAGCGCTGCCGGCAC
CTGTCCTACGAGTTGCATGATAAAGAACACAGTCATAAGTGCGGCGACGATAGTCATGCCCCGCGCCCAC
CGGAAGGAGCTGACTGGGTTGAAGGCTCTCAAGGGCATCGGTCGAGATCCCGGTGCCTAATGAGTGAGCT
AACTTACATTAATTGCGTTGCGCTCACTGCCCGCTTTCCAGTCGGGAAACCTGTCGTGCCAGCTGCATTA
ATGAATCGGCCAACGCGCGGGGAGAGGCGGTTTGCGTATTGGGCGCCAGGGTGGTTTTTCTTTTCACCAG
TGACACGGGCAACAGCTGATTGCCCTTCACCGCCTGGCCCTGAGAGAGTTGCAGCAAGCGGTCCACGCTG
GTTTGCCCCAGCAGGCGAAAATCCTGTTTGATGGTGGTTAACGGCGGGATATAACATGAGCTGTCCTCGG
TATCGTCGTATCCCACTACCGAGATATCCGCACCAACGCGCAGCCCGGACTCGGTAATGGCGCGCATTGC
GCCCAGCGCCATCTGATCGTTGGCAACCAGCATCGCAGTGGGAACGATGCCCTCATTCAGCATTTGCATG
GTTTGTTGAAAACCGGACATGGCACTCCAGTCGCCTTCCCGTTCCGCTATCGGCTGAATTTGATTGCGAG
TGAGATATTTATGCCAGCCAGCCAGACGCAGACGCGCCGAGACAGAACTTAATGGGCCCGCTAACAGCGC
GATTTGCTGGTGACCCAATGCGACCAGATGCTCCACGCCCAGTCGCGTACCGTCCTCATGGGAGAAAATA
ATACTGTTGATGGGTGTCTGGTCAGAGACATCAAGAAATAACGCCGGAACATTAGTGCAGGCAGCTTCCA
CAGCAATGGCATCCTGGTCATCCAGCGGATAGTTAATGATCAGCCCACTGACGCGTTGCGCGAGAAGATT
GTGCACCGCCGCTTTACAGGCTTCGACGCCGCTTCGTTCTACCATCGACACCACCACGCTGGCACCCAGT
TGATCGGCGCGAGATTTAATCGCCGCGACAATTTGCGACGGCGCGTGCAGGGCCAGACTGGAGGTGGCAA
CGCCAATCAGCAACGACTGTTTGCCCGCCAGTTGTTGTGCCACGCGGTTGGGAATGTAATTCAGCTCCGC
CATCGCCGCTTCCACTTTTTCCCGCGTTTTCGCAGAAACGTGGCTGGCCTGGTTCACCACGCGGGAAACG
GTCTGATAAGAGACACCGGCATACTCTGCGACATCGTATAACGTTACTGGTTTCACATTCACCACCCTGA
ATTGACTCTCTTCCGGGCGCTATCATGCCATACCGCGAAAGGTTTTGCGCCATTCGATGGTGTCCGGGAT
CTCGACGCTCTCCCTTATGCGACTCCTGCATTAGGAAGCAGCCCAGTAGTAGGTTGAGGCCGTTGAGCAC
CGCCGCCGCAAGGAATGGTGCATGCAAGGAGATGGCGCCCAACAGTCCCCCGGCCACGGGGCCTGCCACC
ATACCCACGCCGAAACAAGCGCTCATGAGCCCGAAGTGGCGAGCCCGATCTTCCCCATCGGTGATGTCGG
CGATATAGGCGCCAGCAACCGCACCTGTGGCGCCGGTGATGCCGGCCACGATGCGTCCGGCGTAGAGGAT
CGAGATCTCGATCCCGCGAAATTAATACGACTCACTATAGGGGAATTGTGAGCGGATAACAATTCCCCTC
TAGAAATAATTTTGCCTTAACTTTAAGAAGGAGATATACCATGGGCAGCCACCACCACCACCACCACAGC
GGAATGCAGATCTTTGTTAAGACTCTCACCGGAAAGACAATCACCCTGGAGGTGGAAAGCTCCGACACCA
TCGACAACGTTAAGGCCAAGATCCAGGATAAGGAGGGCATTCCTCCGGATCAGCAGAGGCTTATTTTCGC
CGGCAAGCAGCTAGAGGATGGCCGTACGTTGGCTGATTACAATATCCAGAAGGAATCCACCCTCCACTTG
GTCCTCAGGCTCCGTGGTGGTTAAGCTTGCAATTAACTTTAAGAAGGAGATATACAATGCTTCACAAGCG
AGCTAGTGAAGCTAACGATAAGAACGATAATACCATCATCGGTTCCGATTTAGCATCATCTAAGAAACGC
CGTATCGATTTCACTGAATCTTCGTCTGATAAGTCATCTTCGATTTTAGCTTCTGGTAGTAGCAGGGGTT
TTCACGGCGATAGCGTCGTTCAGCAAATCGACATGGCTTTTGGTAATTCGAACCGTCAGGAGATTGATGA
AGATCTGCACAGTCGCCAGCTCGCCGTCTATGGTCGTGAGACTATGAGGCGTCTCTTTGCTTCCAATGTT
CTCATCTCGGGGATGCACGGTCTTGGTGCCGAGATTGCCAAGAATCTTATACTTGCTGGTGTGAAGTCTG
TGACCTTGCATGATGAAAGAGTTGTAGAGCTATGGGACTTATCAAGCAACTTTGTTTTCTCGGAGGATGA
TGTTGGCAAGAATAGAGCAGATGCTTCTGTTCAGAAGTTACAGGATCTTAACAATGCTGTGGTTGTCTCT
AGCTTGACCAAAAGCTTAAACAAAGAGGATCTTTCTGGCTTCCAGGTTGTTGTATTCTCTGACATAAGCA
TGGAAAGAGCAATCGAATTTGATGACTATTGTCACAGCCATCAGCCTCCTATCGCTTTTGTCAAGGCTGA
TGTCAGGGGTCTTTTCGGCTCTGTCTTTTGTGATTTTGGGCCTGAATTTGCGGTTCTTGATGTTGATGGA
GAGGAACCCCATACAGGCATCATTGCGTCTATCTCTAATGAGAACCAGGCATTTATTTCCTGTGTCGACG
ATGAGAGGCTTGAGTTTGAAGATGGTGACCTAGTTGTTTTCTCAGAAGTTGAGGGTATGACAGAATTGAA
TGATGGGAAACCAAGGAAGATAAAAAGTACACGGCCATATTCATTCACCCTTGATGAGGACACTACTAAC
TATGGAACATATGTGAAGGGTGGTATTGTCACTCAAGTGAAACAGCCAAAGTTACTGAATTTCAAGCCAT
TGAGGGAAGCGCTTAAGGATCCAGGGGATTTTCTATTTAGTGATTTCTCTAAGTTTGATCGGCCTCCACT
CCTTCACTTAGCATTCCAGGCACTTGATCATTTTAAAGCTGAAGCTGGCAGATTTCCTGTTGCTGGCTCA
GAAGAGGACGCTCAGAAGCTTATATCGATTGCCACAGCCATCAATACCGGGCAGGGTGATTTAAAGGTGG
AGAATGTTGATCAGAAGCTTCTAAGACACTTTTCCTTTGGAGCCAAGGCTGTCCTGAATCCTATGGCTGC
AATGTTTGGCGGTATTGTTGGACAGGAGGTTGTTAAAGCTTGCTCTGGAAAATTTCATCCTCTCTTCCAG
TTTTTCTACTTTGATTCAGTGGAGTCACTCCCCTCTGAACCTGTGGACTCGAGTGACTTTGCACCAAGAA
ACAGCCGGTATGATGCCCAAATATCTGTATTTGGGGCCAAGTTCCAGAAGAAACTTGAAGATGCTAAAGT
TTTCACAGTAGGGTCTGGTGCTCTTGGCTGTGAGTTCTTGAAAAATTTGGCTCTGATGGGGGTTTCTTGT
GGAAGCCAAGGGAAGCTGACAGTGACAGATGATGATATCATTGAGAAGAGTAACCTCAGTCGTCAATTTC
TGTTCCGTGACTGGAACATTGGACAGGCTAAATCCACAGTTGCTGCTTCGGCTGCTGCTGTTATAAATCC
TCGCTTCAACATTGAGGCCCTGCAAAACCGTGTTGGCGCGGAGACTGAGAATGTATTTGACGATGCCTTC
TGGGAGAACTTAACTGTTGTCGTCAATGCACTGGATAATGTTAATGCGAGGCTCTATGTTGATTCGAGGT
GCTTGTATTTCCAGAAGCCTCTCCTTGAGTCTGGAACTCTTGGTACAAAGTGCAACACACAGTCGGTTAT
CCCACATCTAACTGAAAATTACGGTGCCTCAAGGGACCCACCAGAGAAACAGGCCCCCATGTGTACAGTG
CATTCCTTCCCGCATAACATTGATCACTGTTTAACTTGGGCTCGCTCTGAGTTTGAGGGTCTGCTGGAGA
AAACTCCCGCTGAAGTGAATGCATATCTTTCTAGCCCAGTTGAGTACACTAACTCAATGATGAGTGCTGG
TGATGCTCAGGCGAGGGACACATTGGAGAGGATTGTTGAGTGCCTTGAAAAGGAGAAGTGTGAAACCTTC
CAAGACTGCTTAACCTGGGCACGACTGAGGTTTGAGGATTACTTTGTGAACCGTGTCAAGCAATTGATAT
ACACATTTCCTGAAGATGCTGCGACTAGTACCGGAGCTCCATTCTGGTCTGCTCCAAAAAGATTCCCTCG
TCCACTCCAGTACTCGTCGTCCGACCCAAGTCTCCTTAACTTTATCACAGCGACTGCTATTTTACGAGCA
GAGACATTTGGGATCCCGATACCTGAGTGGACTAAGAACCCAAAGGAAGCAGCAGAAGCTGTTGACAGAG
TGATAGTCCCAGACTTTGAGCCAAGGCAAGATGCAAAGATTGTGACTGATGAGAAAGCTACCACTTTAAC
CACTGCTTCGGTGGACGACGCTGCAGTCATCGACGATCTCATTGCTAAGATCGACCAGTGTAGGCATAAC
TTGTCGCCAGACTTCAGGATGAAACCTATTCAGTTCGAAAAGGATGATGATACAAACTATCACATGGATG
TGATAGCAGGACTAGCCAACATGAGGGCGAGAAATTACAGCATCCCTGAAGTGGACAAGCTGAAAGCAAA
GTTCATAGCAGGGAGAATCATCCCAGCCATTGCGACTTCAACAGCCATGGCTACTGGGCTGGTCTGCCTC
GAGCTGTACAAGGTCCTTGATGGAGGACATAAAGTGGAAGCTTACAGAAACACATTTGCCAACCTGGCAC
TTCCACTATTCTCCATGGCTGAACCACTTCCACCAAAGGTGGTGAAGCACCGTGACATGGCTTGGACAGT
TTGGGACAGATGGGTTCTCAAGGGAAACCCAACTCTTCGTGAGGTGTTGCAGTGGCTGGAGGACAAAGGG
CTTAGCGCATACAGCATCTCTTGTGGAAGCTGTCTACTGTTCAACAGTATGTTCACAAGGCACAAGGAGA
GGATGGACAAGAAGGTTGTGGATCTCGCTCGGGATGTTGCGAAAGTCGAGTTACCGCCTTATCGCAACCA
TCTTGATGTAGTGGTGGCTTGTGAGGATGAAGATGACAATGACGTCGATATTCCTCTCGTCTCTATCTAC
TTCAGGTGAGCTTACTATTAACTTTAAGAAGGAGATATACCATGTACCCATACGATGTTCCTGACTATGC
GGGCTATCCCTATGACGTCCCGGACTATGCAGGATTGTATCCATATGACGTTCCAGATTACGCCACTAGA
GCTGCTTACCCATACGATGTTCCTGACTATGCGGGCTATCCCTATGACGTCCCGGACTATGCAGGATTGT
ATCCATATGACGTTCCAGATTACGCAATGCAGGCATCAAGAGCGCGACTGTTTAAAGAATACAAAGAGGT
ACAGCGAGAGAAAGTAGCAGATCCTGATATTCAATTGATCTGTGACGATACCAACATATTCAAATGGACC
GCTCTTATCAAAGGACCTTCGGAGACTCCTTACGAAGGCGGTGTTTTTCAGCTTGCTTTTTCTGTTCCTG
AACCTTATCCTTTGCAACCTCCTCAAGTTCGATTCTTGACCAAGATATTCCATCCTAATGTTCATTTCAA
GACAGGAGAAATATGTCTCGACATTTTGAAGAATGCTTGGAGTCCTGCTTGGACGCTTCAGTCTGTGTGT
AGAGCTATCATAGCATTGATGGCTCATCCTGAGCCGGACAGTCCTCTTAACTGCGACTCAGGGAATCTTC
TAAGATCTGGTGATGTGAGAGGGTTCAATTCAATGGCACAAATGTATACACGCCTCGCCGCTATGCCTAA
GAAAGGATGAGCTTTTACGCTTTTAAGCCAGCCCCGACACCCGCCAACACCCGCTGACGCGCCCTGACGG
GCTTGTCTGCTCCCGGCATCCGCTTACAGACAAGCTGTGACCGGGATGAGATCCGGCTGCTAACAAAGCC
CGAAAGGAAGCTGAGTTGGCTGCTGCCACCGCTGAGCAATAACTAGCATAACCCCTTGGGGCCTCTAAAC
GGGTCTTGAGGGGTTTTTTGCTGAAAGGAGGAACTATATCCGGAT
